LOCUS       pCAG_BMP4 6019 bp ds-DNA linear 07-FEB-2019
DEFINITION  .
ACCESSION
VERSION
SOURCE      .
  ORGANISM  .
COMMENT
COMMENT
COMMENT     ApEinfo:methylated:1
FEATURES             Location/Qualifiers
     misc_feature    1731..2957
                     /locus_tag="BMP4"
                     /label="BMP4"
                     /ApEinfo_label="BMP4"
                     /ApEinfo_fwdcolor="#ffff80"
                     /ApEinfo_revcolor="green"
                     /ApEinfo_graphicformat="arrow_data {{0 1 2 0 0 -1} {} 0}
                     width 5 offset 0"
     misc_feature    1597..1615
                     /locus_tag="pCAG-seq-F"
                     /label="pCAG-seq-F"
                     /ApEinfo_label="pCAG-seq-F"
                     /ApEinfo_fwdcolor="cyan"
                     /ApEinfo_revcolor="green"
                     /ApEinfo_graphicformat="arrow_data {{0 1 2 0 0 -1} {} 0}
                     width 5 offset 0"
     misc_feature    2607..2957
                     /locus_tag="BMP4 ligand"
                     /label="BMP4 ligand"
                     /ApEinfo_label="BMP4 ligand"
                     /ApEinfo_fwdcolor="#ff8080"
                     /ApEinfo_revcolor="green"
                     /ApEinfo_graphicformat="arrow_data {{0 1 2 0 0 -1} {} 0}
                     width 5 offset 0"
     misc_feature    2217..2236
                     /locus_tag="seqF"
                     /label="seqF"
                     /ApEinfo_label="seqF"
                     /ApEinfo_fwdcolor="cyan"
                     /ApEinfo_revcolor="green"
                     /ApEinfo_graphicformat="arrow_data {{0 1 2 0 0 -1} {} 0}
                     width 5 offset 0"
     misc_feature    complement(1934..1956)
                     /locus_tag="gRNA1 E2 0.73"
                     /label="gRNA1 E2 0.73"
                     /ApEinfo_label="gRNA1 E2 0.73"
                     /ApEinfo_fwdcolor="cyan"
                     /ApEinfo_revcolor="green"
                     /ApEinfo_graphicformat="arrow_data {{0 1 2 0 0 -1} {} 0}
                     width 5 offset 0"
     misc_feature    2499..2521
                     /locus_tag="gRNA3 E3 0.61"
                     /label="gRNA3 E3 0.61"
                     /ApEinfo_label="gRNA3 E3 0.61"
                     /ApEinfo_fwdcolor="cyan"
                     /ApEinfo_revcolor="green"
                     /ApEinfo_graphicformat="arrow_data {{0 1 2 0 0 -1} {} 0}
                     width 5 offset 0"
     misc_feature    1826..1848
                     /locus_tag="gRNA2 E2 0.36"
                     /label="gRNA2 E2 0.36"
                     /ApEinfo_label="gRNA2 E2 0.36"
                     /ApEinfo_fwdcolor="cyan"
                     /ApEinfo_revcolor="green"
                     /ApEinfo_graphicformat="arrow_data {{0 1 2 0 0 -1} {} 0}
                     width 5 offset 0"
ORIGIN
        1 GTCGACATTG ATTATTGACT AGTTATTAAT AGTAATCAAT TACGGGGTCA TTAGTTCATA
       61 GCCCATATAT GGAGTTCCGC GTTACATAAC TTACGGTAAA TGGCCCGCCT GGCTGACCGC
      121 CCAACGACCC CCGCCCATTG ACGTCAATAA TGACGTATGT TCCCATAGTA ACGCCAATAG
      181 GGACTTTCCA TTGACGTCAA TGGGTGGACT ATTTACGGTA AACTGCCCAC TTGGCAGTAC
      241 ATCAAGTGTA TCATATGCCA AGTACGCCCC CTATTGACGT CAATGACGGT AAATGGCCCG
      301 CCTGGCATTA TGCCCAGTAC ATGACCTTAT GGGACTTTCC TACTTGGCAG TACATCTACG
      361 TATTAGTCAT CGCTATTACC ATGGGTCGAG GTGAGCCCCA CGTTCTGCTT CACTCTCCCC
      421 ATCTCCCCCC CCTCCCCACC CCCAATTTTG TATTTATTTA TTTTTTAATT ATTTTGTGCA
      481 GCGATGGGGG CGGGGGGGGG GGGGGCGCGC GCCAGGCGGG GCGGGGCGGG GCGAGGGGCG
      541 GGGCGGGGCG AGGCGGAGAG GTGCGGCGGC AGCCAATCAG AGCGGCGCGC TCCGAAAGTT
      601 TCCTTTTATG GCGAGGCGGC GGCGGCGGCG GCCCTATAAA AAGCGAAGCG CGCGGCGGGC
      661 GGGAGTCGCT GCGTTGCCTT CGCCCCGTGC CCCGCTCCGC GCCGCCTCGC GCCGCCCGCC
      721 CCGGCTCTGA CTGACCGCGT TACTCCCACA GGTGAGCGGG CGGGACGGCC CTTCTCCTCC
      781 GGGCTGTAAT TAGCGCTTGG TTTAATGACG GCTCGTTTCT TTTCTGTGGC TGCGTGAAAG
      841 CCTTAAAGGG CTCCGGGAGG GCCCTTTGTG CGGGGGGGAG CGGCTCGGGG GGTGCGTGCG
      901 TGTGTGTGTG CGTGGGGAGC GCCGCGTGCG GCCCGCGCTG CCCGGCGGCT GTGAGCGCTG
      961 CGGGCGCGGC GCGGGGCTTT GTGCGCTCCG CGTGTGCGCG AGGGGAGCGC GGCCGGGGGC
     1021 GGTGCCCCGC GGTGCGGGGG GGCTGCGAGG GGAACAAAGG CTGCGTGCGG GGTGTGTGCG
     1081 TGGGGGGGTG AGCAGGGGGT GTGGGCGCGG CGGTCGGGCT GTAACCCCCC CCTGCACCCC
     1141 CCTCCCCGAG TTGCTGAGCA CGGCCCGGCT TCGGGTGCGG GGCTCCGTGC GGGGCGTGGC
     1201 GCGGGGCTCG CCGTGCCGGG CGGGGGGTGG CGGCAGGTGG GGGTGCCGGG CGGGGCGGGG
     1261 CCGCCTCGGG CCGGGGAGGG CTCGGGGGAG GGGCGCGGCG GCCCCGGAGC GCCGGCGGCT
     1321 GTCGAGGCGC GGCGAGCCGC AGCCATTGCC TTTTATGGTA ATCGTGCGAG AGGGCGCAGG
     1381 GACTTCCTTT GTCCCAAATC TGGCGGAGCC GAAATCTGGG AGGCGCCGCC GCACCCCCTC
     1441 TAGCGGGCGC GGGCGAAGCG GTGCGGCGCC GGCAGGAAGG AAATGGGCGG GGAGGGCCTT
     1501 CGTGCGTCGC CGCGCCGCCG TCCCCTTCTC CATCTCCAGC CTCGGGGCTG CCGCAGGGGG
     1561 ACGGCTGCCT TCGGGGGGGA CGGGGCAGGG CGGGGTTCGG CTTCTGGCGT GTGACCGGCG
     1621 GCTCTAGAGC CTCTGCTAAC CATGTTCATG CCTTCTTCTT TTTCCTACAG CTCCTGGGCA
     1681 ACGTGCTGGT TATTGTGCTG TCTCATCATT TTGGCAAAGA ATTCGCCACC ATGATTCCTG
     1741 GTAACCGAAT GCTGATGGTC GTTTTATTAT GCCAAGTCCT GCTAGGAGGC GCGAGCCATG
     1801 CTAGTTTGAT ACCTGAGACC GGGAAGAAAA AAGTCGCCGA GATTCAGGGC CACGCGGGAG
     1861 GACGCCGCTC AGGGCAGAGC CATGAGCTCC TGCGGGACTT CGAGGCGACA CTTCTACAGA
     1921 TGTTTGGGCT GCGCCGCCGT CCGCAGCCTA GCAAGAGCGC CGTCATTCCG GATTACATGA
     1981 GGGATCTTTA CCGGCTCCAG TCTGGGGAGG AGGAGGAGGA AGAGCAGAGC CAGGGAACCG
     2041 GGCTTGAGTA CCCGGAGCGT CCCGCCAGCC GAGCCAACAC TGTGAGGAGT TTCCATCACG
     2101 AAGAACATCT GGAGAACATC CCAGGGACCA GTGAGAGCTC TGCTTTTCGT TTCCTCTTCA
     2161 ACCTCAGCAG CATCCCAGAG AATGAGGTGA TCTCCTCGGC AGAGCTCCGG CTCTTTCGGG
     2221 AGCAGGTGGA CCAGGGCCCT GACTGGGAAC AGGGCTTCCA CCGTATAAAC ATTTATGAGG
     2281 TTATGAAGCC CCCAGCAGAA ATGGTTCCTG GACACCTCAT CACACGACTA CTGGACACCA
     2341 GACTAGTCCA TCACAATGTG ACACGGTGGG AAACTTTCGA TGTGAGCCCT GCAGTCCTTC
     2401 GCTGGACCCG GGAAAAGCAA CCCAATTATG GGCTGGCCAT TGAGGTGACT CACCTCCACC
     2461 AGACACGGAC CCACCAGGGC CAGCACGTCA GAATCAGCCG ATCGTTACCT CAAGGGAGTG
     2521 GAGATTGGGC CCAACTCCGG CCCCTCCTGG TCACTTTTGG CCATGATGGC CGGGGCCATA
     2581 CCTTGACCCG CAGAAGGGCC AAACGTAGTC CCAAGCATCA CCCACAGCGG TCCAGGAAGA
     2641 AGAATAAGAA CTGCCGTCGC CATTCACTAT ACGTGGACTT CAGTGACGTG GGCTGGAATG
     2701 ATTGGATTGT GGCCCCACCC GGCTACCAGG CCTTCTACTG CCACGGGGAC TGTCCCTTTC
     2761 CACTGGCTGA TCACCTCAAC TCAACCAACC ATGCCATTGT GCAGACCCTA GTCAACTCTG
     2821 TTAATTCTAG TATCCCTAAG GCCTGTTGTG TCCCCACTGA ACTGAGTGCC ATTTCCATGT
     2881 TGTACCTGGA TGAGTATGAC AAGGTGGTGT TGAAAAATTA TCAGGAGATG GTGGTAGAGG
     2941 GGTGTGGATG CCGCTGAGCG GCCGCACTCC TCAGGTGCAG GCTGCCTATC AGAAGGTGGT
     3001 GGCTGGTGTG GCCAATGCCC TGGCTCACAA ATACCACTGA GATCTTTTTC CCTCTGCCAA
     3061 AAATTATGGG GACATCATGA AGCCCCTTGA GCATCTGACT TCTGGCTAAT AAAGGAAATT
     3121 TATTTTCATT GCAATAGTGT GTTGGAATTT TTTGTGTCTC TCACTCGGAA GGACATATGG
     3181 GAGGGCAAAT CATTTAAAAC ATCAGAATGA GTATTTGGTT TAGAGTTTGG CAACATATGC
     3241 CATATGCTGG CTGCCATGAA CAAAGGTGGC TATAAAGAGG TCATCAGTAT ATGAAACAGC
     3301 CCCCTGCTGT CCATTCCTTA TTCCATAGAA AAGCCTTGAC TTGAGGTTAG ATTTTTTTTA
     3361 TATTTTGTTT TGTGTTATTT TTTTCTTTAA CATCCCTAAA ATTTTCCTTA CATGTTTTAC
     3421 TAGCCAGATT TTTCCTCCTC TCCTGACTAC TCCCAGTCAT AGCTGTCCCT CTTCTCTTAT
     3481 GAAGATCCCT CGACCTGCAG CCCAAGCTTG GCGTAATCAT GGTCATAGCT GTTTCCTGTG
     3541 TGAAATTGTT ATCCGCTCAC AATTCCACAC AACATACGAG CCGGAAGCAT AAAGTGTAAA
     3601 GCCTGGGGTG CCTAATGAGT GAGCTAACTC ACATTAATTG CGTTGCGCTC ACTGCCCGCT
     3661 TTCCAGTCGG GAAACCTGTC GTGCCAGCGG ATCCGCATCT CAATTAGTCA GCAACCATAG
     3721 TCCCGCCCCT AACTCCGCCC ATCCCGCCCC TAACTCCGCC CAGTTCCGCC CATTCTCCGC
     3781 CCCATGGCTG ACTAATTTTT TTTATTTATG CAGAGGCCGA GGCCGCCTCG GCCTCTGAGC
     3841 TATTCCAGAA GTAGTGAGGA GGCTTTTTTG GAGGCCTAGG CTTTTGCAAA AAGCTAACTT
     3901 GTTTATTGCA GCTTATAATG GTTACAAATA AAGCAATAGC ATCACAAATT TCACAAATAA
     3961 AGCATTTTTT TCACTGCATT CTAGTTGTGG TTTGTCCAAA CTCATCAATG TATCTTATCA
     4021 TGTCTGGATC CGCTGCATTA ATGAATCGGC CAACGCGCGG GGAGAGGCGG TTTGCGTATT
     4081 GGGCGCTCTT CCGCTTCCTC GCTCACTGAC TCGCTGCGCT CGGTCGTTCG GCTGCGGCGA
     4141 GCGGTATCAG CTCACTCAAA GGCGGTAATA CGGTTATCCA CAGAATCAGG GGATAACGCA
     4201 GGAAAGAACA TGTGAGCAAA AGGCCAGCAA AAGGCCAGGA ACCGTAAAAA GGCCGCGTTG
     4261 CTGGCGTTTT TCCATAGGCT CCGCCCCCCT GACGAGCATC ACAAAAATCG ACGCTCAAGT
     4321 CAGAGGTGGC GAAACCCGAC AGGACTATAA AGATACCAGG CGTTTCCCCC TGGAAGCTCC
     4381 CTCGTGCGCT CTCCTGTTCC GACCCTGCCG CTTACCGGAT ACCTGTCCGC CTTTCTCCCT
     4441 TCGGGAAGCG TGGCGCTTTC TCAATGCTCA CGCTGTAGGT ATCTCAGTTC GGTGTAGGTC
     4501 GTTCGCTCCA AGCTGGGCTG TGTGCACGAA CCCCCCGTTC AGCCCGACCG CTGCGCCTTA
     4561 TCCGGTAACT ATCGTCTTGA GTCCAACCCG GTAAGACACG ACTTATCGCC ACTGGCAGCA
     4621 GCCACTGGTA ACAGGATTAG CAGAGCGAGG TATGTAGGCG GTGCTACAGA GTTCTTGAAG
     4681 TGGTGGCCTA ACTACGGCTA CACTAGAAGG ACAGTATTTG GTATCTGCGC TCTGCTGAAG
     4741 CCAGTTACCT TCGGAAAAAG AGTTGGTAGC TCTTGATCCG GCAAACAAAC CACCGCTGGT
     4801 AGCGGTGGTT TTTTTGTTTG CAAGCAGCAG ATTACGCGCA GAAAAAAAGG ATCTCAAGAA
     4861 GATCCTTTGA TCTTTTCTAC GGGGTCTGAC GCTCAGTGGA ACGAAAACTC ACGTTAAGGG
     4921 ATTTTGGTCA TGAGATTATC AAAAAGGATC TTCACCTAGA TCCTTTTAAA TTAAAAATGA
     4981 AGTTTTAAAT CAATCTAAAG TATATATGAG TAAACTTGGT CTGACAGTTA CCAATGCTTA
     5041 ATCAGTGAGG CACCTATCTC AGCGATCTGT CTATTTCGTT CATCCATAGT TGCCTGACTC
     5101 CCCGTCGTGT AGATAACTAC GATACGGGAG GGCTTACCAT CTGGCCCCAG TGCTGCAATG
     5161 ATACCGCGAG ACCCACGCTC ACCGGCTCCA GATTTATCAG CAATAAACCA GCCAGCCGGA
     5221 AGGGCCGAGC GCAGAAGTGG TCCTGCAACT TTATCCGCCT CCATCCAGTC TATTAATTGT
     5281 TGCCGGGAAG CTAGAGTAAG TAGTTCGCCA GTTAATAGTT TGCGCAACGT TGTTGCCATT
     5341 GCTACAGGCA TCGTGGTGTC ACGCTCGTCG TTTGGTATGG CTTCATTCAG CTCCGGTTCC
     5401 CAACGATCAA GGCGAGTTAC ATGATCCCCC ATGTTGTGCA AAAAAGCGGT TAGCTCCTTC
     5461 GGTCCTCCGA TCGTTGTCAG AAGTAAGTTG GCCGCAGTGT TATCACTCAT GGTTATGGCA
     5521 GCACTGCATA ATTCTCTTAC TGTCATGCCA TCCGTAAGAT GCTTTTCTGT GACTGGTGAG
     5581 TACTCAACCA AGTCATTCTG AGAATAGTGT ATGCGGCGAC CGAGTTGCTC TTGCCCGGCG
     5641 TCAATACGGG ATAATACCGC GCCACATAGC AGAACTTTAA AAGTGCTCAT CATTGGAAAA
     5701 CGTTCTTCGG GGCGAAAACT CTCAAGGATC TTACCGCTGT TGAGATCCAG TTCGATGTAA
     5761 CCCACTCGTG CACCCAACTG ATCTTCAGCA TCTTTTACTT TCACCAGCGT TTCTGGGTGA
     5821 GCAAAAACAG GAAGGCAAAA TGCCGCAAAA AAGGGAATAA GGGCGACACG GAAATGTTGA
     5881 ATACTCATAC TCTTCCTTTT TCAATATTAT TGAAGCATTT ATCAGGGTTA TTGTCTCATG
     5941 AGCGGATACA TATTTGAATG TATTTAGAAA AATAAACAAA TAGGGGTTCC GCGCACATTT
     6001 CCCCGAAAAG TGCCACCTG
//
