>Addgene plasmid #163588 | pCAG-Bmp4 | addgene full sequence | sequence record 340931 | Addgene NGS Result
GGTCGACATTGATTATTGACTAGTTATTAATAGTAATCAATTACGGGGTCATTAGTTCATAGCCCATATA
TGGAGTTCCGCGTTACATAACTTACGGTAAATGGCCCGCCTGGCTGACCGCCCAACGACCCCCGCCCATT
GACGTCAATAATGACGTATGTTCCCATAGTAACGCCAATAGGGACTTTCCATTGACGTCAATGGGTGGAG
TATTTACGGTAAACTGCCCACTTGGCAGTACATCAAGTGTATCATATGCCAAGTACGCCCCCTATTGACG
TCAATGACGGTAAATGGCCCGCCTGGCATTATGCCCAGTACATGACCTTATGGGACTTTCCTACTTGGCA
GTACATCTACGTATTAGTCATCGCTATTACCATGGTCGAGGTGAGCCCCACGTTCTGCTTCACTCTCCCC
ATCTCCCCCCCCTCCCCACCCCCAATTTTGTATTTATTTATTTTTTAATTATTTTGTGCAGCGATGGGGG
CGGGGGGGGGGGGGGNCGCGCGCCRGGSGGGGSGGGGSGGGGSGRGGGGSGGGGSGGGGCGAGGCGGAGA
GGTGCGGCGGCAGCCAATCAGAGCGGCGCGCTCCGAAAGTTTCCTTTTATGGCGAGGCGGCGGCGGCGGC
GGCCCTATAAAAAGCGAAGCGCGCGGCGGGCGGGAGTCGCTGCGCGCTGCCTTCGCCCCGTGCCCCGCTC
CGCCGCCGCCTCGCGCCGCCCGCCCCGGCTCTGACTGACCGCGTTACTCCCACAGGTGAGCGGGCGGGAC
GGCCCTTCTCCTCCGGGCTGTAATTAGCGCTTGGTTTAATGACGGCTTGTTTCTTTTCTGTGGCTGCGTG
AAAGCCTTGAGGGGCTCCGGGAGGGCCCTTTGTGCGGGGGGAGCGGCTCGGGGGGTGCGTGCGTGTGTGT
GTGCGTGGGGAGCGCCGCGTGCGGCTCCGCGCTGCCCGGCGGCTGTGAGCGCTGCGGGCGCGGCGCGGGG
CTTTGTGCGCTCCGCAGTGTGCGCGAGGGGAGCGCGGCCGGGGGCGGTGCCCCGCGGTGCGGGGGGGGCT
GCGAGGGGAACAAAGGCTGCGTGCGGGGTGTGTGCGTGGGGGGGTGAGCAGGGGGTGTGGGCGCGTCGGT
CGGGCTGCAACCCCCCCTGCACCCCCCTCCCCGAGTTGCTGAGCACGGCCCGGCTTCGGGTGCGGGGCTC
CGTACGGGGCGTGGCGCGGGGCTCGCCGTGCCGGGCGGGGGGTGGCGGCAGGTGGGGGTGCCGGGCGGGG
CGGGGCCGCCTCGGGCCGGGGAGGGCTCGGGGGAGGGGCGCGGCGGCCCCCGGAGCGCCGGCGGCTGTCG
AGGCGCGGCGAGCCGCAGCCATTGCCTTTTATGGTAATCGTGCGAGAGGGCGCAGGGACTTCCTTTGTCC
CAAATCTGTGCGGAGCCGAAATCTGGGAGGCGCCGCCGCACCCCCTCTAGCGGGCGCGGGGCGAAGCGGT
GCGGCGCCGGCAGGAAGGAAATGGGCGGGGAGGGCCTTCGTGCGTCGCCGCGCCGCCGTCCCCTTCTCCC
TCTCCAGCCTCGGGGCTGTCCGCGGGGGGACGGCTGCCTTCGGGGGGGACGGGGCAGGGCGGGGTTCGGC
TTCTGGCGTGTGACCGGCGGCTCTAGAGCCTCTGCTAACCATGTTCATGCCTTCTTCTTTTTCCTACAGC
TCCTGGGCAACGTGCTGGTTATTGTGCTGTCTCATCATTTTGGCAAAGAATTCGCCACCATGATTCCTGG
TAACCGAATGCTGATGGTCGTTTTATTATGCCAAGTCCTGCTAGGAGGCGCGAGCCATGCTAGTTTGATA
CCTGAGACCGGGAAGAAAAAAGTCGCCGAGATTCAGGGCCACGCGGGAGGACGCCGCTCAGGGCAGAGCC
ATGAGCTCCTGCGGGACTTCGAGGCGACACTTCTACAGATGTTTGGGCTGCGCCGCCGTCCGCAGCCTAG
CAAGAGCGCCGTCATTCCGGATTACATGAGGGATCTTTACCGGCTCCAGTCTGGGGAGGAGGAGGAGGAA
GAGCAGAGCCAGGGAACCGGGCTTGAGTACCCGGAGCGTCCCGCCAGCCGAGCCAACACTGTGAGGAGTT
TCCATCACGAAGAACATCTGGAGAACATCCCAGGGACCAGTGAGAGCTCTGCTTTTCGTTTCCTCTTCAA
CCTCAGCAGCATCCCAGAGAATGAGGTGATCTCCTCGGCAGAGCTCCGGCTCTTTCGGGAGCAGGTGGAC
CAGGGCCCTGACTGGGAACAGGGCTTCCACCGTATAAACATTTATGAGGTTATGAAGCCCCCAGCAGAAA
TGGTTCCTGGACACCTCATCACACGACTACTGGACACCAGACTAGTCCATCACAATGTGACACGGTGGGA
AACTTTCGATGTGAGCCCTGCAGTCCTTCGCTGGACCCGGGAAAAGCAACCCAATTATGGGCTGGCCATT
GAGGTGACTCACCTCCACCAGACACGGACCCACCAGGGCCAGCACGTCAGAATCAGCCGATCGTTACCTC
AAGGGAGTGGAGATTGGGCCCAACTCCGGCCCCTCCTGGTCACTTTTGGCCATGATGGCCGGGGCCATAC
CTTGACCCGCAGAAGGGCCAAACGTAGTCCCAAGCATCACCCACAGCGGTCCAGGAAGAAGAATAAGAAC
TGCCGTCGCCATTCACTATACGTGGACTTCAGTGACGTGGGCTGGAATGATTGGATTGTGGCCCCACCCG
GCTACCAGGCCTTCTACTGCCACGGGGACTGTCCCTTTCCACTGGCTGATCACCTCAACTCAACCAACCA
TGCCATTGTGCAGACCCTAGTCAACTCTGTTAATTCTAGTATCCCTAAGGCCTGTTGTGTCCCCACTGAA
CTGAGTGCCATTTCCATGTTGTACCTGGATGAGTATGACAAGGTGGTGTTGAAAAATTATCAGGAGATGG
TGGTAGAGGGGTGTGGATGCCGCTGAGCGGCCGCACTCCTCAGGTGCAGGCTGCCTATCAGAAGGTGGTG
GCTGGTGTGGCCAATGCCCTGGCTCACAAATACCACTGAGATCTTTTTCCCTCTGCCAAAAATTATGGGG
ACATCATGAAGCCCCTTGAGCATCTGACTTCTGGCTAATAAAGGAAATTTATTTTCATTGCAATAGTGTG
TTGGAATTTTTTGTGTCTCTCACTCGGAAGGACATATGGGAGGGCAAATCATTTAAAACATCAGAATGAG
TATTTGGTTTAGAGTTTGGCAACATATGCCCATATGCTGGCTGCCATGAACAAAGGTTGGCTATAAAGAG
GTCATCAGTATATGAAACAGCCCCCTGCTGTCCATTCCTTATTCCATAGAAAAGCCTTGACTTGAGGTTA
GATTTTTTTTATATTTTGTTTTGTGTTATTTTTTTCTTTAACATCCCTAAAATTTTCCTTACATGTTTTA
CTAGCCAGATTTTTCCTCCTCTCCTGACTACTCCCAGTCATAGCTGTCCCTCTTCTCTTATGGAGATCCC
TCGACCTGCAGCCCAAGCTTGGCGTAATCATGGTCATAGCTGTTTCCTGTGTGAAATTGTTATCCGCTCA
CAATTCCACACAACATACGAGCCGGAAGCATAAAGTGTAAAGCCTGGGGTGCCTAATGAGTGAGCTAACT
CACATTAATTGCGTTGCGCTCACTGCCCGCTTTCCAGTCGGGAAACCTGTCGTGCCAGCGGATCCGCATC
TCAATTAGTCAGCAACCATAGTCCCGCCCCTAACTCCGCCCATCCCGCCCCTAACTCCGCCCAGTTCCGC
CCATTCTCCGCCCCATGGCTGACTAATTTTTTTTATTTATGCAGAGGCCGAGGCCGCCTCGGCCTCTGAG
CTATTCCAGAAGTAGTGAGGAGGCTTTTTTGGAGGCCTAGGCTTTTGCAAAAAGCTAACTTGTTTATTGC
AGCTTATAATGGTTACAAATAAAGCAATAGCATCACAAATTTCACAAATAAAGCATTTTTTTCACTGCAT
TCTAGTTGTGGTTTGTCCAAACTCATCAATGTATCTTATCATGTCTGGATCCGCTGCATTAATGAATCGG
CCAACGCGCGGGGAGAGGCGGTTTGCGTATTGGGCGCTCTTCCGCTTCCTCGCTCACTGACTCGCTGCGC
TCGGTCGTTCGGCTGCGGCGAGCGGTATCAGCTCACTCAAAGGCGGTAATACGGTTATCCACAGAATCAG
GGGATAACGCAGGAAAGAACATGTGAGCAAAAGGCCAGCAAAAGGCCAGGAACCGTAAAAAGGCCGCGTT
GCTGGCGTTTTTCCATAGGCTCCGCCCCCCTGACGAGCATCACAAAAATCGACGCTCAAGTCAGAGGTGG
CGAAACCCGACAGGACTATAAAGATACCAGGCGTTTCCCCCTGGAAGCTCCCTCGTGCGCTCTCCTGTTC
CGACCCTGCCGCTTACCGGATACCTGTCCGCCTTTCTCCCTTCGGGAAGCGTGGCGCTTTCTCATAGCTC
ACGCTGTAGGTATCTCAGTTCGGTGTAGGTCGTTCGCTCCAAGCTGGGCTGTGTGCACGAACCCCCCGTT
CAGCCCGACCGCTGCGCCTTATCCGGTAACTATCGTCTTGAGTCCAACCCGGTAAGACACGACTTATCGC
CACTGGCAGCAGCCACTGGTAACAGGATTAGCAGAGCGAGGTATGTAGGCGGTGCTACAGAGTTCTTGAA
GTGGTGGCCTAACTACGGCTACACTAGAAGAACAGTATTTGGTATCTGCGCTCTGCTGAAGCCAGTTACC
TTCGGAAAAAGAGTTGGTAGCTCTTGATCCGGCAAACAAACCACCGCTGGTAGCGGTGGTTTTTTTGTTT
GCAAGCAGCAGATTACGCGCAGAAAAAAAGGATCTCAAGAAGATCCTTTGATCTTTTCTACGGGGTCTGA
CGCTCAGTGGAACGAAAACTCACGTTAAGGGATTTTGGTCATGAGATTATCAAAAAGGATCTTCACCTAG
ATCCTTTTAAATTAAAAATGAAGTTTTAAATCAATCTAAAGTATATATGAGTAAACTTGGTCTGACAGTT
ACCAATGCTTAATCAGTGAGGCACCTATCTCAGCGATCTGTCTATTTCGTTCATCCATAGTTGCCTGACT
CCCCGTCGTGTAGATAACTACGATACGGGAGGGCTTACCATCTGGCCCCAGTGCTGCAATGATACCGCGA
GACCCACGCTCACCGGCTCCAGATTTATCAGCAATAAACCAGCCAGCCGGAAGGGCCGAGCGCAGAAGTG
GTCCTGCAACTTTATCCGCCTCCATCCAGTCTATTAATTGTTGCCGGGAAGCTAGAGTAAGTAGTTCGCC
AGTTAATAGTTTGCGCAACGTTGTTGCCATTGCTACAGGCATCGTGGTGTCACGCTCGTCGTTTGGTATG
GCTTCATTCAGCTCCGGTTCCCAACGATCAAGGCGAGTTACATGATCCCCCATGTTGTGCAAAAAAGCGG
TTAGCTCCTTCGGTCCTCCGATCGTTGTCAGAAGTAAGTTGGCCGCAGTGTTATCACTCATGGTTATGGC
AGCACTGCATAATTCTCTTACTGTCATGCCATCCGTAAGATGCTTTTCTGTGACTGGTGAGTACTCAACC
AAGTCATTCTGAGAATAGTGTATGCGGCGACCGAGTTGCTCTTGCCCGGCGTCAATACGGGATAATACCG
CGCCACATAGCAGAACTTTAAAAGTGCTCATCATTGGAAAACGTTCTTCGGGGCGAAAACTCTCAAGGAT
CTTACCGCTGTTGAGATCCAGTTCGATGTAACCCACTCGTGCACCCAACTGATCTTCAGCATCTTTTACT
TTCACCAGCGTTTCTGGGTGAGCAAAAACAGGAAGGCAAAATGCCGCAAAAAAGGGAATAAGGGCGACAC
GGAAATGTTGAATACTCATACTCTTCCTTTTTCAATATTATTGAAGCATTTATCAGGGTTATTGTCTCAT
GAGCGGATACATATTTGAATGTATTTAGAAAAATAAACAAATAGGGGTTCCGCGCACATTTCCCCGAAAA
GTGCCACCTG
Features (pLannotate 1.2.2; 18 found; start..end, strand, type, name):
      5..384     +  enhancer       CMV enhancer: human cytomegalovirus immediate early enhancer
    386..662     +  promoter       chicken β-actin promoter: No description available
    663..1679    +  intron         chimeric intron: chimera between introns from chicken β-actin and rabbit β-globin
   1677..1745    +  CDS            HBB (fragment): HBB_LEPEU - Experimental evidence at protein level: Swiss-Prot protein existence level 1. Involved in oxygen transport from the lung to the various peripheral tissues. From Lepus europaeus (European hare).
   1740..2963    +  CDS            Bmp4: BMP4_MOUSE - Also known as Bmp-4, Dvr-4. Experimental evidence at protein level: Swiss-Prot protein existence level 1. Growth factor of the TGF-beta superfamily that plays essential roles in many developmental processes, including neurogenesis, vascular development, angiogenesis and osteogenesis (PubMed:14973287, PubMed:15206957, PubMed:10049358). Acts in concert with PTHLH/PTHRP to stimulate ductal outgrowth during embryonic mammary development and to inhibit hair follicle induction (PubMed:17301089). Initiates the canonical BMP signaling cascade by associating with type I receptor BMPR1A and
   2975..3046    +  CDS            HBB (fragment): HBB_PONPY - Experimental evidence at transcript level: Swiss-Prot protein existence level 2. Involved in oxygen transport from the lung to the various peripheral tissues. From Pongo pygmaeus (Bornean orangutan).
   3117..3172    +  polyA_signal   β-globin poly(A) signal: rabbit β-globin polyadenylation signal (Gil and Proudfoot, 1987)
   3557..3573    -  protein_bind   lac operator: The lac repressor binds to the lac operator to inhibit transcription in E. coli. This inhibition can be relieved by adding lactose or isopropyl-β-D-thiogalactopyranoside (IPTG). lac repressor encoded by lacI
   3581..3611    -  promoter       lac promoter: promoter for the E. coli lac operon
   3626..3647    -  protein_bind   CAP binding site: CAP binding activates transcription in the presence of cAMP. E. coli catabolite activator protein
   3660..3699    -  CDS            lacI (fragment): lac repressor; lacI; The lac repressor binds to the lac operator to inhibit transcription in E. coli. This inhibition can be relieved by adding lactose or isopropyl-β-D-thiogalactopyranoside (IPTG).
   3706..3728    +  promoter       SV40 promoter (fragment): SV40 enhancer and early promoter
   3752..3887    +  rep_origin     SV40 ori: SV40 origin of replication
   3907..4041    +  polyA_signal   SV40 poly(A) signal: SV40 polyadenylation signal
   4043..4097    -  CDS            lacI (fragment): lac repressor; lacI; The lac repressor binds to the lac operator to inhibit transcription in E. coli. This inhibition can be relieved by adding lactose or isopropyl-β-D-thiogalactopyranoside (IPTG).
   4280..4868    -  rep_origin     ori: high-copy-number ColE1/pMB1/pBR322/pUC origin of replication
   5039..5899    -  CDS            AmpR: β-lactamase; bla; confers resistance to ampicillin, carbenicillin, and related antibiotics
   5900..6004    -  promoter       AmpR promoter: bla
