[The description below was written by a language model from this plasmid's Addgene catalogue record, the feature table of its GenBank file and pLannotate feature annotations shown in this document.]
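Description:
pCAG-Bmp4 is a mammalian expression plasmid of about 6 kb, built on the pCAG backbone, that drives expression of mouse bone morphogenetic protein 4 (Bmp4). It is propagated in E. coli as a high-copy plasmid through a ColE1/pUC-type origin and selected with ampicillin via the β-lactamase (AmpR) gene and its own promoter. The backbone also carries remnants of a lac promoter/operator region, an SV40 origin of replication and an SV40 poly(A) signal. No mammalian selection marker is annotated, so the plasmid appears suited to transient expression.

The expression cassette uses the composite CAG promoter: the human cytomegalovirus immediate-early enhancer, the chicken β-actin promoter and a chimeric chicken β-actin/rabbit β-globin intron, which together give strong, broadly active transcription in mammalian cells. Downstream lies the Bmp4 coding sequence of roughly 1.2 kb, followed by the rabbit β-globin polyadenylation signal. The short "HBB" fragments flagged on either side of the insert most likely reflect β-globin exon sequence belonging to the CAG cassette rather than intended fusion partners. No epitope tag or reporter is annotated.

The depositor's map marks the C-terminal portion of the open reading frame as the mature BMP4 ligand, consistent with expression of the full precursor, which is processed to release the secreted TGF-β superfamily growth factor. That map also labels sequencing primer sites and three guide RNA target positions within the coding sequence. These are annotations of target sites rather than expressed guides. The depositor's file and the repository's sequenced record differ by about ten nucleotides in length and coordinates but describe the same layout. The stated purpose is BMP-4 expression in mammalian cells, and the associated study concerns BMP receptor signalling in dendrite remodelling of olfactory bulb mitral cells.
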