Addgene plasmid #163588: pCAG-Bmp4
Purpose: Expresses BMP-4 in mammalian cells
Depositing lab: Takeshi Imai. Publication: BMPR-2 gates activity-dependent stabilization of primary dendrites during mitral cell remodeling. Aihara S, Fujimoto S, Sakaguchi R, Imai T. Cell Rep. 2021 Jun 22;35(12):109276. doi: 10.1016/j.celrep.2021.109276. PubMed 34161760.
Backbone
  Vector backbone: pCAG
  Vector type: Mammalian Expression
Growth in bacteria
  Bacterial resistance: Ampicillin, 100 μg/mL
  Growth temperature: 37°C
  Growth strain: DH5alpha
  Copy number: High Copy
Gene/Insert
  Gene/Insert name: Bmp4
  Species: M. musculus (mouse)
  Insert size (bp): 1240
  Entrez Gene: Bmp4 (a.k.a. Bmp-4, Bmp2b, Bmp2b-1, Bmp2b1)
Resource information
  A portion of this plasmid was derived from a plasmid made by: pCAG vector is derived from Addgene #14797.
Terms and licenses: Academic/Nonprofit Terms; Industry Terms: Not Available to Industry
How to cite: pCAG-Bmp4 was a gift from Takeshi Imai (Addgene plasmid # 163588 ; http://n2t.net/addgene:163588 ; RRID:Addgene_163588)
